>Addgene plasmid #192448 | pcDNA3-Mito-ExRai-AMPKAR | addgene full sequence | sequence record 379142 | Addgene NGS Result
GACGGATCGGGAGATCTCCCGATCCCCTATGGTGCACTCTCAGTACAATCTGCTCTGATGCCGCATAGTT
AAGCCAGTATCTGCTCCCTGCTTGTGTGTTGGAGGTCGCTGAGTAGTGCGCGAGCAAAATTTAAGCTACA
ACAAGGCAAGGCTTGACCGACAATTGCATGAAGAATCTGCTTAGGGTTAGGCGTTTTGCGCTGCTTCGCG
ATGTACGGGCCAGATATACGCGTTGACATTGATTATTGACTAGTTATTAATAGTAATCAATTACGGGGTC
ATTAGTTCATAGCCCATATATGGAGTTCCGCGTTACATAACTTACGGTAAATGGCCCGCCTGGCTGACCG
CCCAACGACCCCCGCCCATTGACGTCAATAATGACGTATGTTCCCATAGTAACGCCAATAGGGACTTTCC
ATTGACGTCAATGGGTGGAGTATTTACGGTAAACTGCCCACTTGGCAGTACATCAAGTGTATCATATGCC
AAGTACGCCCCCTATTGACGTCAATGACGGTAAATGGCCCGCCTGGCATTATGCCCAGTACATGACCTTA
TGGGACTTTCCTACTTGGCAGTACATCTACGTATTAGTCATCGCTATTACCATGGTGATGCGGTTTTGGC
AGTACATCAATGGGCGTGGATAGCGGTTTGACTCACGGGGATTTCCAAGTCTCCACCCCATTGACGTCAA
TGGGAGTTTGTTTTGGCACCAAAATCAACGGGACTTTCCAAAATGTCGTAACAACTCCGCCCCATTGACG
CAAATGGGCGGTAGGCGTGTACGGTGGGAGGTCTATATAAGCAGAGCTCTCTGGCTAACTAGAGAACCCA
CTGCTTACTGGCTTATCGAAATTAATACGACTCACTATAGGGAGACCCAAGCTTGCCACCATGGCAATCC
AGTTGCGTTCGCTCTTCCCCTTGGCGTTGCCCGGAATGCTGGCCCTCCTTGGCTGGTGGTGGTTTTTCTC
TCGTAAAAAAGCGGATCCCATGAGGAGAGTGGCTACCCTGGTGGATCTGGGCGGCACCGGCGGCAGCGAG
CTCAGCTTCTGCAACGTCTATATCAAGGCCGACAAGCAGAAGAACGGCATCAAGGCGAACTTCAAGATCC
GCCACAACATCGAGGACGGCGGCGTGCAGCTCGCCTACCACTACCAGCAGAACACCCCCATCGGCGACGG
CCCCGTGCTGCTGCCCGACAACCACTACCTGAGCGTGCAGTCCAAACTTTCGAAAGACCCCAACGAGAAG
CGCGATCACATGGTCCTGCTGGAGTTCGTGACCGCCGCCGGGATCACTCTCGGCATGGACGAGCTGTACA
AGGGCGGTACCGGAGGGAGCATGGTGAGCAAGGGCGAGGAGCTGTTCACCGGGGTGGTGCCCATCCTGGT
CGAGCTGGACGGCGACGTAAACGGCCACAAGTTCAGCGTGTCCGGCGAGGGTGAGGGCGATGCCACCTAC
GGCAAGCTGACCCTGAAGTTCATCTGCACCACCGGCAAGCTGCCCGTGCCCTGGCCCACCCTCGTGACCA
CCCTGACCTACGGCGTGCAGTGCTTCAGCCGCTACCCCGACCACATGAAGCAGCACGACTTCTTCAAGTC
CGCCATGCCCGAAGGCTACATCCAGGAGCGCACCATCTTCTTCAAGGACGACGGCAACTACAAGACCCGC
GCCGAGGTGAAGTTCGAGGGCGACACCCTGGTGAACCGCATCGAGCTGAAGGGCATCGACTTCAAGGAGG
ACGGCAACATCCTGGGGCACAAGCTGGAGTACAACTTGCTGCATAAGTTTTCTCAAGAACAGATCGGCGA
AAACATTGTGTGCAGGGTCATTTGTACCACGGGTCAAATTCCCATCCGAGATTTGTCAGCTGATATTTCA
CAAGTGCTTAAGGAAAAACGATCCATAAAGAAAGTTTGGACATTTGGTAGAAACCCAGCCTGTGACTATC
ATTTAGGAAACATTTCAAGACTGTCAAATAAGCATTTCCAAATACTACTAGGAGAAGACGGTAACCTTTT
ATTGAATGACATTTCCACTAATGGGACCTGGTTAAATGGGCAAAAAGTCGAGAAGAACAGCAATCAGTTA
CTGTCTCAAGGTGATGAAATAACCGTTGGTGTAGGCGTGGAATCAGATATTTTATCTCTGGTCATTTTCA
TAAACGACAAATTTAAGCAGTGCCTCGAGCAGAACAAAGTTGATCGCTAGGAATTCTGCAGATATCCATC
ACACTGGCGGCCGCTCGAGCATGCATCTAGAGGGCCCTATTCTATAGTGTCACCTAAATGCTAGAGCTCG
CTGATCAGCCTCGACTGTGCCTTCTAGTTGCCAGCCATCTGTTGTTTGCCCCTCCCCCGTGCCTTCCTTG
ACCCTGGAAGGTGCCACTCCCACTGTCCTTTCCTAATAAAATGAGGAAATTGCATCGCATTGTCTGAGTA
GGTGTCATTCTATTCTGGGGGGTGGGGTGGGGCAGGACAGCAAGGGGGAGGATTGGGAAGACAATAGCAG
GCATGCTGGGGATGCGGTGGGCTCTATGGCTTCTGAGGCGGAAAGAACCAGCTGGGGCTCTAGGGGGTAT
CCCC
[124 nt withheld, positions 2595-2718]
C
[91 nt withheld, positions 2720-2810]
A
[49 nt withheld, positions 2812-2860]
CCTTTGACGTTGGAGTCCACGTTCTTT
[37 nt withheld, positions 2888-2924]
ACCCTATCTCGGTCTATTCTTTTGATTTATAAGGGATTTTGCCGATTTCGGCCTATTGGTTAAAAAATGA
GCTGATTTAACAAAAATTTAACGCGAATTAATTCTGTGGAATGTGTGTCAGTTAGGGTGTGGAAAGTCCC
CAGGCTCCCCAGCAGGCAGAAGTATGCAAAGCATGCATCTCAATTAGTCAGCAACCAGGTGTGGAAAGTC
CCCAGGCTCCCCAGCAGGCAGAAGTATGCAAAGCATGCATCTCAATTAGTCAGCAACCATAGTCCCGCCC
CTAACTCCGCCCATCCCGCCCCTAACTCCGCCCAGTTCCGCCCATTCTCCGCCCCATGGCTGACTAATTT
TTTTTATTTATGCAGAGGCCGAGGCCGCCTCTGCCTCTGAGCTATTCCAGAAGTAGTGAGGAGGCTTTTT
TGGAGGCCTAGGCTTTTGCAAAAAGCTCCCGGGAGCTTGTATATCCATTTTCGGATCTGATCAAGAGACA
GGATGAGGATCGTTTCGCATGATTGAACAAGATGGATTGCACGCAGGTTCTCCGGCCGCTTGGGTGGAGA
GGCTATTCGGCTATGACTGGGCACAACAGACAATCGGCTGCTCTGATGCCGCCGTGTTCCGGCTGTCAGC
GCAGGGGCGCCCGGTTCTTTTTGTCAAGACCGACCTGTCCGGTGCCCTGAATGAACTGCAGGACGAGGCA
GCGCGGCTATCGTGGCTGGCCACGACGGGCGTTCCTTGCGCAGCTGTGCTCGACGTTGTCACTGAAGCGG
GAAGGGACTGGCTGCTATTGGGCGAAGTGCCGGGGCAGGATCTCCTGTCATCTCACCTTGCTCCTGCCGA
GAAAGTATCCATCATGGCTGATGCAATGCGGCGGCTGCATACGCTTGATCCGGCTACCTGCCCATTCGAC
CACCAAGCGAAACATCGCATCGAGCGAGCACGTACTCGGATGGAAGCCGGTCTTGTCGATCAGGATGATC
TGGACGAAGAGCATCAGGGGCTCGCGCCAGCCGAACTGTTCGCCAGGCTCAAGGCGCGCATGCCCGACGG
CGAGGATCTCGTCGTGACCCATGGCGATGCCTGCTTGCCGAATATCATGGTGGAAAATGGCCGCTTTTCT
GGATTCATCGACTGTGGCCGGCTGGGTGTGGCGGACCGCTATCAGGACATAGCGTTGGCTACCCGTGATA
TTGCTGAAGAGCTTGGCGGCGAATGGGCTGACCGCTTCCTCGTGCTTTACGGTATCGCCGCTCCCGATTC
GCAGCGCATCGCCTTCTATCGCCTTCTTGACGAGTTCTTCTGAGCGGGACTCTGGGGTTCGAAATGACCG
ACCAAGCGACGCCCAACCTGCCATCACGAGATTTCGATTCCACCGCCGCCTTCTATGAAAGGTTGGGCTT
CGGAATCGTTTTCCGGGACGCCGGCTGGATGATCCTCCAGCGCGGGGATCTCATGCTGGAGTTCTTCGCC
CACCCCAACTTGTTTATTGCAGCTTATAATGGTTACAAATAAAGCAATAGCATCACAAATTTCACAAATA
AAGCATTTTTTTCACTGCATTCTAGTTGTGGTTTGTCCAAACTCATCAATGTATCTTATCATGTCTGTAT
ACCGTCGACCTCTAGCTAGAGCTTGGCGTAATCATGGTCATAGCTGTTTCCTGTGTGAAATTGTTATCCG
CTCACAATTCCACACAACATACGAGCCGGAAGCATAAAGTGTAAAGCCTGGGGTGCCTAATGAGTGAGCT
AACTCACATTAATTGCGTTGCGCTCACTGCCCGCTTTCCAGTCGGGAAACCTGTCGTGCCAGCTGCATTA
ATGAATCGGCCAACGCGCGGGGAGAGGCGGTTTGCGTATTGGGCGCTCTTCCGCTTCCTCGCTCACTGAC
TCGCTGCGCTCGGTCGTTCGGCTGCGGCGAGCGGTATCAGCTCACTCAAAGGCGGTAATACGGTTATCCA
CAGAATCAGGGGATAACGCAGGAAAGAACATGTGAGCAAAAGGCCAGCAAAAGGCCAGGAACCGTAAAAA
GGCCGCGTTGCTGGCGTTTTTCCATAGGCTCCGCCCCCCTGACGAGCATCACAAAAATCGACGCTCAAGT
CAGAGGTGGCGAAACCCGACAGGACTATAAAGATACCAGGCGTTTCCCCCTGGAAGCTCCCTCGTGCGCT
CTCCTGTTCCGACCCTGCCGCTTACCGGATACCTGTCCGCCTTTCTCCCTTCGGGAAGCGTGGCGCTTTC
TCATAGCTCACGCTGTAGGTATCTCAGTTCGGTGTAGGTCGTTCGCTCCAAGCTGGGCTGTGTGCACGAA
CCCCCCGTTCAGCCCGACCGCTGCGCCTTATCCGGTAACTATCGTCTTGAGTCCAACCCGGTAAGACACG
ACTTATCGCCACTGGCAGCAGCCACTGGTAACAGGATTAGCAGAGCGAGGTATGTAGGCGGTGCTACAGA
GTTCTTGAAGTGGTGGCCTAACTACGGCTACACTAGAAGAACAGTATTTGGTATCTGCGCTCTGCTGAAG
CCAGTTACCTTCGGAAAAAGAGTTGGTAGCTCTTGATCCGGCAAACAAACCACCGCTGGTAGCGGTGGTT
TTTTTGTTTGCAAGCAGCAGATTACGCGCAGAAAAAAAGGATCTCAAGAAGATCCTTTGATCTTTTCTAC
GGGGTCTGACGCTCAGTGGAACGAAAACTCACGTTAAGGGATTTTGGTCATGAGATTATCAAAAAGGATC
TTCACCTAGATCCTTTTAAATTAAAAATGAAGTTTTAAATCAATCTAAAGTATATATGAGTAAACTTGGT
CTGACAGTTACCAATGCTTAATCAGTGAGGCACCTATCTCAGCGATCTGTCTATTTCGTTCATCCATAGT
TGCCTGACTCCCCGTCGTGTAGATAACTACGATACGGGAGGGCTTACCATCTGGCCCCAGTGCTGCAATG
ATACCGCGAGACCCACGCTCACCGGCTCCAGATTTATCAGCAATAAACCAGCCAGCCGGAAGGGCCGAGC
GCAGAAGTGGTCCTGCAACTTTATCCGCCTCCATCCAGTCTATTAATTGTTGCCGGGAAGCTAGAGTAAG
TAGTTCGCCAGTTAATAGTTTGCGCAACGTTGTTGCCATTGCTACAGGCATCGTGGTGTCACGCTCGTCG
TTTGGTATGGCTTCATTCAGCTCCGGTTCCCAACGATCAAGGCGAGTTACATGATCCCCCATGTTGTGCA
AAAAAGCGGTTAGCTCCTTCGGTCCTCCGATCGTTGTCAGAAGTAAGTTGGCCGCAGTGTTATCACTCAT
GGTTATGGCAGCACTGCATAATTCTCTTACTGTCATGCCATCCGTAAGATGCTTTTCTGTGACTGGTGAG
TACTCAACCAAGTCATTCTGAGAATAGTGTATGCGGCGACCGAGTTGCTCTTGCCCGGCGTCAATACGGG
ATAATACCGCGCCACATAGCAGAACTTTAAAAGTGCTCATCATTGGAAAACGTTCTTCGGGGCGAAAACT
CTCAAGGATCTTACCGCTGTTGAGATCCAGTTCGATGTAACCCACTCGTGCACCCAACTGATCTTCAGCA
TCTTTTACTTTCACCAGCGTTTCTGGGTGAGCAAAAACAGGAAGGCAAAATGCCGCAAAAAAGGGAATAA
GGGCGACACGGAAATGTTGAATACTCATACTCTTCCTTTTTCAATATTATTGAAGCATTTATCAGGGTTA
TTGTCTCATGAGCGGATACATATTTGAATGTATTTAGAAAAATAAACAAATAGGGGTTCCGCGCACATTT
CCCCGAAAAGTGCCACCTGACGTC
Features (pLannotate 1.2.2; 23 found; start..end, strand, type, name):
     28..80      -  misc_feature   bom (fragment): basis of mobility region from pBR322
    235..614     +  enhancer       CMV enhancer: human cytomegalovirus immediate early enhancer
    615..818     +  promoter       CMV promoter: human cytomegalovirus (CMV) immediate early promoter
    814..847     +  LTR            5' LTR (truncated) (fragment): truncated 5' long terminal repeat (LTR) from HIV-1
    863..881     +  promoter       T7 promoter: promoter for bacteriophage T7 RNA polymerase
    901..990     +  CDS            Akap1 (fragment): AKAP1_RAT - Also known as Akap. Experimental evidence at protein level: Swiss-Prot protein existence level 1. Binds to type I and II regulatory subunits of protein kinase A and anchors them to the cytoplasmic face of the mitochondrial outer membrane (By similarity). Involved in mitochondrial-mediated antiviral innate immunity (By similarity). Promotes translocation of NDUFS1 into mitochondria to regulate mitochondrial membrane respiratory chain NADH dehydrogenase (Complex I) activity (By similarity). From Rattus norvegicus (Rat).
   1063..1785    +  CDS            cEGFP: cEGFP is a basic (constitutively fluorescent) green fluorescent protein published in 2008, derived from Aequorea victoria.
   1786..2217    +  CDS            RAD53 (fragment): RAD53_YEAST - Also known as MEC2, SAD1, SPK1. Experimental evidence at protein level: Swiss-Prot protein existence level 1. Controls S-phase checkpoint as well as G1 and G2 DNA damage checkpoints. Phosphorylates proteins on serine, threonine, and tyrosine. Prevents entry into anaphase and mitotic exit after DNA damage via regulation of the Polo kinase CDC5. Seems to be involved in the phosphorylation of RPH1. From Saccharomyces cerevisiae (strain ATCC 204508 / S288c) (Baker's yeast).
   2281..2299    -  promoter       SP6 promoter: promoter for bacteriophage SP6 RNA polymerase
   2325..2549    +  polyA_signal   bGH poly(A) signal: bovine growth hormone polyadenylation signal
   2553..2574    +  promoter       SV40 promoter (fragment): SV40 enhancer and early promoter
   2595..3023    +  rep_origin     f1 ori (sequence partly withheld): f1 bacteriophage origin of replication; arrow indicates direction of (+) strand synthesis
   3037..3366    +  promoter       SV40 promoter: SV40 enhancer and early promoter
   3433..4224    +  CDS            neo: KKA2_KLEPN - Also known as kan, nptII. Experimental evidence at protein level: Swiss-Prot protein existence level 1. Resistance to kanamycin, neomycin, paromomycin, ribostamycin, butirosin and gentamicin B. From Klebsiella pneumoniae.
   4248..4406    +  CDS            ble (fragment): BLE_KLEPN - Experimental evidence at protein level: Swiss-Prot protein existence level 1. Binding protein with a strong affinity to the bleomycin family of antibiotics. Binds to CL990; an antimitotic-antibiotic compound. From Klebsiella pneumoniae.
   4401..4522    +  polyA_signal   SV40 poly(A) signal: SV40 polyadenylation signal
   4595..4611    -  protein_bind   lac operator: The lac repressor binds to the lac operator to inhibit transcription in E. coli. This inhibition can be relieved by adding lactose or isopropyl-β-D-thiogalactopyranoside (IPTG). lac repressor encoded by lacI
   4619..4649    -  promoter       lac promoter: promoter for the E. coli lac operon
   4664..4685    -  protein_bind   CAP binding site: CAP binding activates transcription in the presence of cAMP. E. coli catabolite activator protein
   4698..4790    -  CDS            lacI (fragment): lac repressor; lacI; The lac repressor binds to the lac operator to inhibit transcription in E. coli. This inhibition can be relieved by adding lactose or isopropyl-β-D-thiogalactopyranoside (IPTG).
   4973..5561    -  rep_origin     ori: high-copy-number ColE1/pMB1/pBR322/pUC origin of replication
   5732..6592    -  CDS            AmpR: β-lactamase; bla; confers resistance to ampicillin, carbenicillin, and related antibiotics
   6593..6697    -  promoter       AmpR promoter: bla
