[The description below was written by a language model from this plasmid's Addgene catalogue record and pLannotate feature annotations shown in this document.]
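Description:
pcDNA3-Mito-ExRai-AMPKAR is a mammalian expression plasmid of about 6.7 kb, built on the pcDNA3 backbone, that encodes a genetically encoded fluorescent reporter of AMPK activity anchored to the mitochondrial outer membrane. It is propagated in E. coli as a high-copy plasmid through a ColE1/pUC-type origin with ampicillin selection (AmpR under its own bla promoter). An f1 origin is also present. For mammalian cells, an SV40 early promoter drives the neomycin phosphotransferase gene with an SV40 polyadenylation signal, which allows G418 selection of stable transfectants.

The synthetic insert of roughly 1.3 kb sits between HindIII and EcoRI sites, downstream of the CMV immediate-early enhancer and promoter and upstream of the bGH polyadenylation signal. T7 and SP6 phage promoters flank the cloning region. The open reading frame begins with a short targeting segment from DAKAP1 (AKAP1; residues 34-63 according to the catalogue entry), which tethers the sensor to the cytoplasmic face of the mitochondrial outer membrane. An AMPK substrate sequence follows, then circularly permuted EGFP and the FHA1 phosphopeptide-binding domain, which the feature table annotates as a fragment of yeast RAD53. In this excitation-ratiometric (ExRai) design, FHA1 binds the substrate once AMPK has phosphorylated it, and this changes the conformation of cpEGFP and hence its fluorescence excitation properties.

The catalogue lists 6xHis, T7 gene 10 leader and Xpress tags as N-terminal backbone tags, but the feature table does not annotate any of them, so their presence in the expressed protein is not confirmed here. The construct is used for live-cell imaging of AMPK signalling specifically at mitochondria.
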