Addgene plasmid #192448: pcDNA3-Mito-ExRai-AMPKAR
Purpose: ExRai-AMPKAR targeted to the mitochondrial outer membrane.
Depositing lab: Jin Zhang. Depositing organization: University of California, San Diego (UCSD). Publication: Spatial regulation of AMPK signaling revealed by a sensitive kinase activity reporter. Schmitt DL, Curtis SD, Lyons AC, Zhang JF, Chen M, He CY, Mehta S, Shaw RJ, Zhang J. Nat Commun. 2022 Jul 5;13(1):3856. doi: 10.1038/s41467-022-31190-x. PubMed 35790710.
Backbone
  Vector backbone: pcDNA3
  Backbone size w/o insert (bp): 5409
  Total vector size (bp): 6729
  Vector type: Mammalian Expression
  Selectable markers: Neomycin (select with G418)
Growth in bacteria
  Bacterial resistance: Ampicillin, 100 μg/mL
  Growth temperature: 37°C
  Growth strain: DH5alpha
  Copy number: High Copy
Gene/Insert
  Gene/Insert name: Mito-ExRai-AMPKAR (alt name: DAKAP1-AMPKsubstrate-cpEGFP-FHA1)
  Species: Synthetic
  Insert size (bp): 1320
  Promoter: CMV
  Tag / fusion protein: 6xHIS - T7 tag (gene 10 leader) - Xpress (TM) tag (N terminal on backbone); Residues 34-63 from DAKAP1 (N terminal on insert)
  Cloning method: Restriction Enzyme; 5′ cloning site HindIII (not destroyed); 3′ cloning site EcoRI (not destroyed)
  Sequencing primers: 5′ CMV forward; 3′ BGH reverse
Terms and licenses: Academic/Nonprofit Terms; Industry Terms: Not Available to Industry
How to cite: pcDNA3-Mito-ExRai-AMPKAR was a gift from Jin Zhang (Addgene plasmid # 192448 ; http://n2t.net/addgene:192448 ; RRID:Addgene_192448)
